>Addgene plasmid #49852 | pcDNA3.2-Cx43-siResist | addgene partial sequence | sequence record 77926 | TK-pA-R 5'-ttgtctccttccgtgtttca-3'
AACCGGTACGCGTAGAATCGAGACCGAGGAGAGGGTTAGGGATAGGCTTACCTTCGAACCGCGGGCCCTC
TAGATCAACCACTTTGTACAAGAAAGCTGGGTACTAGATCTCCAGGTCATCAGGCCGAGGTCTGCTGCTG
GCACGACTGCTGGCTCTGCTTGAAGGTCGCTGGTCCACAATGGCTAGTGGCTGTAATTCATGTCCAGCAG
CTAGTTTTTTTGAATTCTGGTTATCATCGGGGAAATCAAAAGGCTGTGCATGGGAGTTAGAGATGGTGCT
TCCCGCCTGCCCCATTCGATTTTGTTCTGCACTGTAATTAGCCCAGTTTTGCTCACTTGCTTGCTTGTTG
TAATTGCGGCAAGAAGAATTGTTTCTGTCGCCAGTAACCAGCTTGTACCCAGGAGGAGACATAGGCGAGA
GGGGAGCGGTTGGTGAGGAGCAGCCATTGAAATAAGCATATTTTTGAGACCCACAGTCTTTGGCAGGGCT
CAGCGCACCACTGGTCGCATGGTAAGGGTCGCTCTTTCCCTTAACCCGATCCTTAACGCCCTTGAAGAAA
ACATAGAAGAGTTCAATGATATTCAAGGCCAGGGACACCAAGGACACCACCAGCATGAAGATGATGAAGA
TGGTTTTCTCCGTGGGGCGAGAGAGGAAACAGTCCACCTGATGTGGGCAGGGATCTCTTTTGCAAGTGTA
AACAGCACTCAAGCTGAATCCATAGATGTACCACTGGATCAGCAAGAAGGCCACCTCAAAGATAGACTTG
AAGAGGATACTGATGATGTAGGTTCGCAGCAACCCC
