>Addgene plasmid #49852 | pcDNA3.2-Cx43-siResist | addgene partial sequence | sequence record 77950 | CMV-F 5'-CGCAAATGGGCGGTAGGCGTG-3'
ATCGAAATTAATACGACTCACTATAGGGAGACCCAAGCTGGCTAGTTAAGCTATCAACAAGTTTGTACAA
AAAAGCAGGCTTCACCATGGGTGACTGGAGCGCCTTAGGCAAACTCCTTGACAAGGTTCAAGCCTACTCA
ACTGCTGGAGGGAAGGTGTGGCTGTCAGTACTTTTCATTTTCCGAATCCTGCTGCTGGGGACAGCGGTTG
AGTCAGCCTGGGGCGACGAACAATCCGCATTCCGCTGTAACACTCAGCAACCTGGTTGTGAAAATGTCTG
CTATGACAAGTCTTTCCCAATCTCTCATGTGCGCTTCTGGGTCCTGCAGATCATATTTGTGTCTGTACCC
ACACTCTTGTACCTGGCTCATGTGTTCTATGTGATGCGAAAGGAAGAGAAACTGAACAAGAAAGAGGAAG
AACTCAAGGTTGCCCAAACTGATGGTGTCAATGTGGACATGCACTTGAAGCAGATTGAGATAAAGAAGTT
CAAGTACGGTATTGAAGAGCATGGTAAGGTGAAAATGCGAGGGGGGTTGCTGCGAACCTACATCATCAGT
ATCCTCTTCAAGTCTATCTTTGAGGTGGCCTTCTTGCTGATCCAGTGGTACATCTATGGATTCAGCTTGA
GTGCTGTTTACACTTGCAAAAGAGATCCCTGCCCACATCAGGTGGACTGTTTCCTCTCTCGCCCCACGGA
GAAAACCATCTTCATCATCTTCATGCTGGTGGTGTCCTTGGTGTCCCTGGCCTTGAATATCATTGAACTC
TTCTATGTTTTCTTCAAGGGCGTTAAGGATCGGGTTAAGGGAAAGAGCGACCCTTACCATGCGACCAGTG
GTGCGCTGAGCCCTGCCAAAGACTGTGGGTCTCAAAAATATGCTTATTTCAATGGCTGCTCCTCACCAAC
CGCTCCCCTCTCGCCTA
