[The description below was written by a language model from this plasmid's Addgene catalogue record.]
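Description:
pcDNA3.2-Cx43-siResist is a mammalian expression plasmid built on the commercial pcDNA3.2/V5-DEST Gateway destination backbone. It is maintained in E. coli as a high-copy plasmid under ampicillin selection, and it carries a neomycin resistance marker so that transfected mammalian cells can be selected with G418, allowing either transient expression or the derivation of stable lines. The total size is recorded as roughly 8.9 kb.

The insert is the human connexin 43 coding sequence (GJA1, about 1.1 kb), introduced by Gateway recombination and placed under the control of the CMV promoter for strong constitutive expression in mammalian cells. The defining feature is a set of wobble mutations: synonymous changes at codon third positions that alter the nucleotide sequence within an siRNA target site while leaving the encoded protein unchanged. As a result, the transcript from this plasmid escapes knockdown by an siRNA that silences the endogenous GJA1 message. The record does not specify which siRNA or exactly which positions are altered. The backbone offers a C-terminal V5 epitope, and a V5-region sequencing primer is listed, but the record does not state whether the insert is fused in frame to the tag or ends at its own stop codon.

The construct is suited to knockdown-and-rescue experiments, in which endogenous connexin 43 is depleted by siRNA and the resistant version is re-expressed to confirm specificity of a phenotype. The associated work concerns regulation of gap junction formation by internally translated connexin 43 isoforms.
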