Addgene plasmid #49852: pcDNA3.2-Cx43-siResist
Purpose: Encodes human connexin 43 with wobble mutations conferring resistance against an siRNA
Depositing lab: Robin Shaw. Depositing organization: Cedars-Sinai Medical Center. Publication: Autoregulation of Connexin43 Gap Junction Formation by Internally Translated Isoforms. Smyth JW, Shaw RM. Cell Rep. 2013 Nov 5. pii: S2211-1247(13)00578-0. doi: 10.1016/j.celrep.2013.10.009. PubMed 24210816.
Backbone
  Vector backbone: pcDNA3.2/V5-DEST
  Backbone manufacturer: Life Technologies
  Backbone size w/o insert (bp): 7711
  Total vector size (bp): 8893
  Vector type: Mammalian Expression
  Selectable markers: Neomycin (select with G418)
Growth in bacteria
  Bacterial resistance: Ampicillin, 100 μg/mL
  Growth temperature: 37°C
  Growth strain: DH5alpha
  Copy number: High Copy
Gene/Insert
  Gene/Insert name: Connexin 43 (alt name: GJA1)
  Species: H. sapiens (human)
  Insert size (bp): 1146
  Mutation: Contains several wobble mutations to confer resistance to siRNA
  GenBank ID: NM_000165.3
  Entrez Gene: GJA1 (a.k.a. AVSD3, CMDR, CX43, EKVP, EKVP3, GJAL, HLHS1, HSS, ODDD, PPKCA)
  Promoter: CMV
  Cloning method: Gateway Cloning
  Sequencing primers: 5′ CMV; 3′ V5
Terms and licenses: Academic/Nonprofit Terms; Industry Terms: Not Available to Industry
How to cite: pcDNA3.2-Cx43-siResist was a gift from Robin Shaw (Addgene plasmid # 49852 ; http://n2t.net/addgene:49852 ; RRID:Addgene_49852)
